>Addgene plasmid #154502 | pEPYC0CM0287 | depositor full sequence | sequence record 299311 | pEPYC0CM0287 sequence 2504 bps
CGAATATATGTGTAGAAACTGCCGGAAATCGTCGTGGTATTCACTCCAGAGCGATGAAAACGTTTCAGTT
TGCTCATGGAAAACGGTGTAACAAGGGTGAACACTATCCCATATCACCAGCTCACCGTCTTTCATTGCCA
TACGAAATTCCGGATGAGCATTCATCAGGCGGGCAAGAATGTGAATAAAGGCCGGATAAAACTTGTGCTT
ATTTTTCTTTACGGTCTTTAAAAAGGCCGTAATATCCAGCTGAACGGTCTGGTTATAGGTACATTGAGCA
ACTGACTGAAATGCCTCAAAATGTTCTTTACGATGCCATTGGGATATATCAACGGTGGTATATCCAGTGA
TTTTTTTCTCCATTTTAGCTTCCTTAGCTCCTGAAAATCTCGATAACTCAAAAAATACGCCCGGTAGTGA
TCTTATTTCATTATGGTGAAAGTTGGAACCTCTTACGTGCCCGATCAACTCGAGTGCCACCTGACGTCTA
AGAAACCATTATTATCATGACATTAACCTATAAAAATAGGCGTATCACGAGGCAGAATTTCAGATAAAAA
AAATCCTTAGCTTTCGCTAAGGATGATTTCTGGAATTCGGTCTCAGGAGTGGAAGATTCAGAAAATCTCC
ATCAACAAATAATCCAAGTAAGGATTAATGGATTGATCAACATCCTTACCGCTATGGGTAAGATTGATGA
AAAGTCAAAAACAAAAATCAATTATGCACACCAGCATGTGTTGATCACCAGCTATTGTGGGACACCAATT
TCGTCCACAGACATCAACATCTTATCGTCCTTTGAAGATAAGATAATAATGTTGAAGATAAGAGTGGGAG
CCACCACTAAAACATTGCTTTGTCAAAAGCTAAAAAAGATGATGCCCGACAGCCACTTGTGTGAAGCATG
TGAAGCCGGTCCCTCCACTAAGAAAATTAGTGAAGCATCTTCTCACAGCTCAATCAGTGAGCAACAGGAC
GAAGGAAATGACGTAAGCCATGACGTCTAATCCCACAAGAATTTCCTTATATAAGGAACACAAATCAGAA
GGTACTCGAGACCCTGCAGTCCGGCAAAAAAGGGCAAGGTGTCACCACCCTGCCCTTTTTCTTTAAAACC
GAAAAGATTACTTCGCGTTATGCAGGCTTCCTCGCTCACTGACTCGCTGCGCTCGGTCGTTCGGCTGCGG
CGAGCGGTATCAGCTCACTCAAAGGCGGTAATACGGTTATCCACAGAATCAGGGGATAACGCAGGAAAGA
ACATGTGAGCAAAAGGCCAGCAAAAGGCCAGGAACCGTAAAAAGGCCGCGTTGCTGGCGTTTTTCCACAG
GCTCCGCCCCCCTGACGAGCATCACAAAAATCGACGCTCAAGTCAGAGGTGGCGAAACCCGACAGGACTA
TAAAGATACCAGGCGTTTCCCCCTGGAAGCTCCCTCGTGCGCTCTCCTGTTCCGACCCTGCCGCTTACCG
GATACCTGTCCGCCTTTCTCCCTTCGGGAAGCGTGGCGCTTTCTCATAGCTCACGCTGTAGGTATCTCAG
TTCGGTGTAGGTCGTTCGCTCCAAGCTGGGCTGTGTGCACGAACCCCCCGTTCAGCCCGACCGCTGCGCC
TTATCCGGTAACTATCGTCTTGAGTCCAACCCGGTAAGACACGACTTATCGCCACTGGCAGCAGCCACTG
GTAACAGGATTAGCAGAGCGAGGTATGTAGGCGGTGCTACAGAGTTCTTGAAGTGGTGGCCTAACTACGG
CTACACTAGAAGAACAGTATTTGGTATCTGCGCTCTGCTGAAGCCAGTTACCTTCGGAAAAAGAGTTGGT
AGCTCTTGATCCGGCAAACAAACCACCGCTGGTAGCGGTGGTTTTTTTGTTTGCAAGCAGCAGATTACGC
GCAGAAAAAAAGGATCTCAAGAAGATCCTTTGATCTTTTCTACGGGGTCTGACGCTCAGTGGAACGAAAA
CTCACGTTAAGGGATTTTGGTCATGAGATTATCAAAAAGGATCTTCACCTAGATCCTTTTAAATTAAAAA
TGAAGTTTTAAATCAATCTAAAGTATATATGAGTAAACTTGGTCTGACAGCTCGAGGCTTGGATTCTCAC
CAATAAAAAACGCCCGGCGGCAACCGAGCGTTCTGAACAAATCCAGATGGAGTTCTGAGGTCATTACTGG
ATCTATCAACAGGAGTCCAAGCGAGCTCGATATCAAATTACGCCCCGCCCTGCCACTCATCGCAGTACTG
TTGTAATTCATTAAGCATTCTGCCGACATGGAAGCCATCACAAACGGCATGATGAACCTGAATCGCCAGC
GGCATCAGCACCTTGTCGCCTTGCGTATAATATTTGCCCATGGTGAAAACGGGGGCGAAGAAGTTGTCCA
TATTGGCCACGTTTAAATCAAAACTGGTGAAACTCACCCAGGGATTGGCTGAGACGAAAAACATATTCTC
AATAAACCCTTTAGGGAAATAGGCCAGGTTTTCACCGTAACACGCCACATCTTG
Features (pLannotate 1.2.2; 6 found; start..end, strand, type, name):
    364..461     -  promoter       cat promoter: promoter of the E. coli cat gene encoding chloramphenicol acetyltransferase
    547..590     -  terminator     bacterial terminator: putative bacterial transcription terminator
   1070..1127    +  terminator     his operon terminator: This putative transcriptin terminator from the E. coli his operon has a 2-bp deletion introduced during synthesis. Its efficiency has not been determined.
   1322..1910    -  rep_origin     ori: high-copy-number ColE1/pMB1/pBR322/pUC origin of replication
   2093..2187    -  terminator     lambda t0 terminator: transcription terminator from phage lambda
   2211..363     -  CDS            cat (across the origin): CAT_ECOLX - Experimental evidence at protein level: Swiss-Prot protein existence level 1. This enzyme is an effector of chloramphenicol resistance in bacteria. From Escherichia coli. This protein is used as a marker in many commonly used cloning vectors, such as pACYC184.
