[The description below was written by a language model from this plasmid's Addgene catalogue record and pLannotate feature annotations shown in this document.]
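Description:
pEPYC0CM0287 is a small (about 2.5 kb) Phytobrick Level 0 part plasmid built in the pUAP1 universal acceptor backbone, a synthetic biology vector used to domesticate standard DNA parts for Type IIS (Golden Gate/MoClo-style) assembly. It is maintained in E. coli through a high-copy ColE1/pUC-type origin of replication and selected with chloramphenicol by a cat gene, encoding chloramphenicol acetyltransferase, driven by its native cat promoter and followed by the phage lambda t0 terminator. Two further annotated bacterial terminators, a putative bacterial terminator and a his operon terminator, lie on either side of an unannotated stretch of a few hundred bases. This layout is consistent with transcriptional insulation of the cloning position.

The insert is recorded as MMV(ΔTCP3), a synthetic sequence cloned through BpiI sites that were destroyed during cloning, as is typical when a part is captured into a universal acceptor. The automated feature table annotates only backbone elements and does not mark the insert, so its exact coordinates and composition are not shown, although it presumably occupies the unannotated region between the terminators. The name, together with the associated work on rational design of minimal synthetic plant promoters, suggests a promoter variant derived from MMV (likely Mirabilis mosaic virus) lacking a TCP-type transcription factor binding element, but the record does not explicitly define this. No plant selection marker, reporter or coding sequence is present. The plasmid is a storage and donor vector for a regulatory part, intended to be combined with other standard parts into plant transcription units in higher-level assemblies, for example to compare promoter variant activity.
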