Addgene plasmid #154502: pEPYC0CM0287
Purpose: Phytobricks Level 0 part
Depositing lab: Nicola Patron. Depositing organization: Earlham Institute. Publication: Rational design of minimal synthetic promoters for plants. Cai YM, Kallam K, Tidd H, Gendarini G, Salzman A, Patron NJ. Nucleic Acids Res. 2020 Aug 28. pii: 5897334. doi: 10.1093/nar/gkaa682. PubMed 32856047.
Backbone
  Vector backbone: pUAP1
  Vector type: Synthetic Biology
Growth in bacteria
  Bacterial resistance: Chloramphenicol, 25 μg/mL
  Growth temperature: 37°C
  Growth strain: NEB Stable
  Copy number: High Copy
Gene/Insert
  Gene/Insert name: MMV(ΔTCP3)
  Species: Synthetic
  Cloning method: Restriction Enzyme; 5′ cloning site BpiI (destroyed during cloning); 3′ cloning site BpiI (destroyed during cloning)
Terms and licenses: Academic/Nonprofit Terms; Industry Terms: Not Available to Industry
Depositor comments: Please visit https://www.biorxiv.org/content/10.1101/2020.05.14.095406v1 for bioRxiv preprint.
How to cite: pEPYC0CM0287 was a gift from Nicola Patron (Addgene plasmid # 154502 ; http://n2t.net/addgene:154502 ; RRID:Addgene_154502)
